>Addgene plasmid #70290 | R777-E006 Hs.AKT3-nostop | depositor full sequence | sequence record 125739 | Full Sequence
TTAACGCTAGCATGGATGTTTTCCCAGTCACGACGTTGTAAAACGACGGCCAGTCTTAAAATTCGAGCTC
GGTCCGAGGATCCGAAATAATGATTTTATTTTGACTGATAGTGACCTGTTCGTTGCAACAAATTGATAAG
CAATGCTTTTTTATAATGCCAACTTTGTACAAAAAAGTTGGCACCATGAGCGATGTTACCATTGTGAAAG
AAGGTTGGGTTCAGAAGAGGGGAGAATATATAAAAAACTGGAGGCCAAGATACTTCCTTTTGAAGACAGA
TGGCTCATTCATAGGATATAAAGAGAAACCTCAAGATGTGGATTTACCTTATCCCCTCAACAACTTTTCA
GTGGCAAAATGCCAGTTAATGAAAACAGAACGACCAAAGCCAAACACATTTATAATCAGATGTCTCCAGT
GGACTACTGTTATAGAGAGAACATTTCATGTAGATACTCCAGAGGAAAGGGAAGAATGGACAGAAGCTAT
CCAGGCTGTAGCAGACAGACTGCAGAGGCAAGAAGAGGAGAGAATGAATTGTAGTCCAACTTCACAAATT
GATAATATAGGAGAGGAAGAGATGGATGCCTCTACAACCCATCATAAAAGAAAGACAATGAATGATTTTG
ACTATTTGAAACTACTAGGTAAAGGCACTTTTGGGAAAGTTATTTTGGTTCGAGAGAAGGCAAGTGGAAA
ATACTATGCTATGAAGATTCTGAAGAAAGAAGTCATTATTGCAAAGGATGAAGTGGCACACACTCTAACT
GAAAGCAGAGTATTAAAGAACACTAGACATCCCTTTTTAACATCCTTGAAATATTCCTTCCAGACAAAAG
ACCGTTTGTGTTTTGTGATGGAATATGTTAATGGGGGCGAGCTGTTTTTCCATTTGTCGAGAGAGCGGGT
GTTCTCTGAGGACCGCACACGTTTCTATGGTGCAGAAATTGTCTCTGCCTTGGACTATCTACATTCCGGA
AAGATTGTGTACCGTGATCTCAAGTTGGAGAATCTAATGCTGGACAAAGATGGCCACATAAAAATTACAG
ATTTTGGACTTTGCAAAGAAGGGATCACAGATGCAGCCACCATGAAGACATTCTGTGGCACTCCAGAATA
TCTGGCACCAGAGGTGTTAGAAGATAATGACTATGGCCGAGCAGTAGACTGGTGGGGCCTAGGGGTTGTC
ATGTATGAAATGATGTGTGGGAGGTTACCTTTCTACAACCAGGACCATGAGAAACTTTTTGAATTAATAT
TAATGGAAGACATTAAATTTCCTCGAACACTCTCTTCAGATGCAAAATCATTGCTTTCAGGGCTCTTGAT
AAAGGATCCAAATAAACGCCTTGGTGGAGGACCAGATGATGCAAAAGAAATTATGAGACACAGTTTCTTC
TCTGGAGTAAACTGGCAAGATGTATATGATAAAAAGCTTGTACCTCCTTTTAAACCTCAAGTAACATCTG
AGACAGATACTAGATATTTTGATGAAGAATTTACAGCTCAGACTATTACAATAACACCACCTGAAAAATA
TGATGAGGATGGTATGGACTGCATGGACAATGAGAGGCGGCCGCATTTCCCTCAATTTTCCTACTCTGCA
AGTGGACGAGAATCAACTTTCTTGTACAAAGTTGGCATTATAGGAAAGCATTGCTTATCAATTTGTTGCA
ACGAACAGGTCACTATCAGTCAAAATAAAATCATTATTTGCATGCAAGCTTAGATCCTCTAGACCAGCCA
GGACAGAAATGCCTCGACTTCGCTGCTACCCAAGGTTGCCGGGTGACGCACACCGTGGAAACGGATGAAG
GCACGAACCCAGTGGACATAAGCCTGTTCGGTTCGTAAGCTGTAATGCAAGTAGCGTATGCGCTCACGCA
ACTGGTCCAGAACCTTGACCGAACGCAGCGGTGGTAACGGCGCAGTGGCGGTTTTCATGGCTTGTTATGA
CTGTTTTTTTGGGGTACAGTCTATGCCTCGGGCATCCAAGCAGCAAGCGCGTTACGCCGTGGGTCGATGT
TTGATGTTATGGAGCAGCAACGATGTTACGCAGCAGGGCAGTCGCCCTAAAACAAAGTTAAACATTATGA
GGGAAGCGGTGATCGCCGAAGTATCGACTCAACTATCAGAGGTAGTTGGCGTCATCGAGCGCCATCTCGA
ACCGACGTTGCTGGCCGTACATTTGTACGGCTCCGCAGTGGATGGCGGCCTGAAGCCACACAGTGATATT
GATTTGCTGGTTACGGTGACCGTAAGGCTTGATGAAACAACGCGGCGAGCTTTGATCAACGACCTTTTGG
AAACTTCGGCTTCCCCTGGAGAGAGCGAGATTCTCCGCGCTGTAGAAGTCACCATTGTTGTGCACGACGA
CATCATTCCGTGGCGTTATCCAGCTAAGCGCGAACTGCAATTTGGAGAATGGCAGCGCAATGACATTCTT
GCAGGTATCTTCGAGCCAGCCACGATCGACATTGATCTGGCTATCTTGCTGACAAAAGCAAGAGAACATA
GCGTTGCCTTGGTAGGTCCAGCGGCGGAGGAACTCTTTGATCCGGTTCCTGAACAGGATCTATTTGAGGC
GCTAAATGAAACCTTAACGCTATGGAACTCGCCGCCCGACTGGGCTGGCGATGAGCGAAATGTAGTGCTT
ACGTTGTCCCGCATTTGGTACAGCGCAGTAACCGGCAAAATCGCGCCGAAGGATGTCGCTGCCGACTGGG
CAATGGAGCGCCTGCCGGCCCAGTATCAGCCCGTCATACTTGAAGCTAGACAGGCTTATCTTGGACAAGA
AGAAGATCGCTTGGCCTCGCGCGCAGATCAGTTGGAAGAATTTGTCCACTACGTGAAAGGCGAGATCACC
AAGGTAGTCGGCAAATAACCCTCGAGCCACCCATGACCAAAATCCCTTAACGTGAGTTACGCGTCGTTCC
ACTGAGCGTCAGACCCCGTAGAAAAGATCAAAGGATCTTCTTGAGATCCTTTTTTTCTGCGCGTAATCTG
CTGCTTGCAAACAAAAAAACCACCGCTACCAGCGGTGGTTTGTTTGCCGGATCAAGAGCTACCAACTCTT
TTTCCGAAGGTAACTGGCTTCAGCAGAGCGCAGATACCAAATACTGTCCTTCTAGTGTAGCCGTAGTTAG
GCCACCACTTCAAGAACTCTGTAGCACCGCCTACATACCTCGCTCTGCTAATCCTGTTACCAGTGGCTGC
TGCCAGTGGCGATAAGTCGTGTCTTACCGGGTTGGACTCAAGACGATAGTTACCGGATAAGGCGCAGCGG
TCGGGCTGAACGGGGGGTTCGTGCACACAGCCCAGCTTGGAGCGAACGACCTACACCGAACTGAGATACC
TACAGCGTGAGCATTGAGAAAGCGCCACGCTTCCCGAAGGGAGAAAGGCGGACAGGTATCCGGTAAGCGG
CAGGGTCGGAACAGGAGAGCGCACGAGGGAGCTTCCAGGGGGAAACGCCTGGTATCTTTATAGTCCTGTC
GGGTTTCGCCACCTCTGACTTGAGCGTCGATTTTTGTGATGCTCGTCAGGGGGGCGGAGCCTATGGAAAA
ACGCCAGCAACGCGGCCTTTTTACGGTTCCTGGCCTTTTGCTGGCCTTTTGCTCACATGTTCTTTCCTGC
GTTATCCCCTGATTCTGTGGATAACCGTATTACCGCCTTTGAGTGAGCTGATACCGCTCGCCGCAGCCGA
ACGACCGAGCGCAGCGAGTCAGTGAGCGAGGAAGCGGAAGAGCGCCCAATACGCAAACCGCCTCTCCCCG
CGCGTTGGCCGATTCATTAATGCAGCTGGCACGACAGGTTTCCCGACTGGAAAGCGGGCAGTGAGCGCAA
CGCAATTAATACGCGTACCGCTAGCCAGGAAGAGTTTGTAGAAACGCAAAAAGGCCATCCGTCAGGATGG
CCTTCTGCTTAGTTTGATGCCTGGCAGTTTATGGCGGGCGTCCTGCCCGCCACCCTCCGGGCCGTTGCTT
CACAACGTTCAAATCCGCTCCCGGCGGATTTGTCCTACTCAGGAGAGCGTTCACCGACAAACAACAGATA
AAACGAAAGGCCCAGTCTTCCGACTGAGCCTTTCGTTTTATTTGATGCCTGGCAGTTCCCTACTCTCGCG
Features (pLannotate 1.2.2; 11 found; start..end, strand, type, name):
     18..54      -  CDS            lacZα (fragment): LacZα fragment of β-galactosidase; lacZ fragment
     85..180     +  protein_bind   attL3: mutant version of attL; recombination site for the Gateway® LR reaction LR Clonase™
    186..1622    +  CDS            AKT3: AKT3_HUMAN - Also known as PKBG. Experimental evidence at protein level: Swiss-Prot protein existence level 1. AKT3 is one of 3 closely related serine/threonine-protein kinases (AKT1, AKT2 and AKT3) called the AKT kinase, and which regulate many processes including metabolism, proliferation, cell survival, growth and angiogenesis. This is mediated through serine and/or threonine phosphorylation of a range of downstream substrates. Over 100 substrate candidates have been reported so far, but for most of them, no isoform specificity has been reported. AKT3 is the least studied AKT isoform. It pl
   1627..1720    -  protein_bind   attL2 (fragment): mutant version of attL; recombination site for the Gateway® LR reaction LR Clonase™
   1835..1858    +  promoter       Pc promoter (fragment): intI1 (promoter lies within the coding sequence); class 1 integron promoter
   2034..2090    +  CDS            GmR (fragment): gentamycin acetyltransferase; aacC1; confers resistance to gentamycin
   2097..2888    +  CDS            SmR: aminoglycoside adenylyltransferase (Murphy, 1985); aadA; confers resistance to spectinomycin and streptomycin
   2981..3569    +  rep_origin     ori: high-copy-number ColE1/pMB1/pBR322/pUC origin of replication
   3752..3844    +  CDS            lacI (fragment): lac repressor; lacI; The lac repressor binds to the lac operator to inhibit transcription in E. coli. This inhibition can be relieved by adding lactose or isopropyl-β-D-thiogalactopyranoside (IPTG).
   3899..3926    -  terminator     rrnB T2 terminator: transcription terminator T2 from the E. coli rrnB gene
   4058..4101    +  terminator     rrnB T1 terminator: Escherichia coli rrnB; transcription terminator T1 from the E. coli rrnB gene
