[The description below was written by a language model from this plasmid's Addgene catalogue record and pLannotate feature annotations shown in this document.]
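Description:
R777-E006 Hs.AKT3-nostop is a Gateway entry clone built on the pDonor-255 backbone (about 2.7 kb without insert; 4,130 nt in total) and carrying the human AKT3 open reading frame from the NM_005465.4 transcript. It is a bacterial propagation plasmid rather than an expression vector. It replicates from a high-copy ColE1/pUC-type origin and is selected with spectinomycin through the aadA aminoglycoside adenylyltransferase gene (SmR). A fragment of the class 1 integron Pc promoter and a short gentamicin-resistance gene remnant lie upstream of aadA. The short lacZα and lacI fragments also appear to be backbone remnants. The rrnB T1 and T2 terminators lie upstream of the cloning region, where they can limit read-through transcription into the insert.

The 1,437 bp AKT3 coding sequence sits between two attL recombination sites. The automated annotation labels these attL3 and a partial attL2, so the identity of the upstream site should be checked against the sequence rather than assumed from the label. AKT3 (PKB-gamma) is one of three related AKT serine/threonine kinases that regulate metabolism, proliferation, survival and growth. No promoter for the insert is annotated, which fits its role as an entry clone. An LR Clonase reaction moves the ORF into a destination vector that supplies the promoter and other expression elements. The stop codon has been omitted, so the ORF can read through the downstream recombination site into a C-terminal tag or fusion partner encoded by the destination vector. This makes the clone suited to building C-terminally tagged AKT3 expression constructs.
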