Addgene plasmid #70290: R777-E006 Hs.AKT3-nostop
Purpose: Gateway ORF clone of human AKT3 [NM_005465.4] without stop codon (for C-terminal fusions)
Depositing lab: Dominic Esposito. Depositing organization: National Cancer Institute (NCI).
Backbone
  Vector backbone: pDonor-255
  Backbone size w/o insert (bp): 2693
  Vector type: Gateway Entry Clone
Growth in bacteria
  Bacterial resistance: Spectinomycin, 50 μg/mL
  Growth temperature: 37°C
  Growth strain: DH10B
  Copy number: High Copy
Gene/Insert
  Gene/Insert name: AKT 3 (alt name: NM_005465.4)
  Species: H. sapiens (human)
  Insert size (bp): 1437
  Entrez Gene: AKT3 (a.k.a. MPPH, MPPH2, PKB-GAMMA, PKBG, PRKBG, RAC-PK-gamma, RAC-gamma, STK-2)
  Cloning method: Gateway Cloning
  Sequencing primers: 5′ M13F 23-mer (5'-CCCAGTCACGACGTTGTAAAACG); 3′ attLR 23-mer (5'-TAACATCAGAGATTTTGAGACAC)
Terms and licenses: Academic/Nonprofit Terms; Industry Terms: Not Available to Industry
How to cite: R777-E006 Hs.AKT3-nostop was a gift from Dominic Esposito (Addgene plasmid # 70290 ; http://n2t.net/addgene:70290 ; RRID:Addgene_70290)
