>Addgene plasmid #70290 | R777-E006 Hs.AKT3-nostop | addgene partial sequence | sequence record 129257 | pCR8_R1 5'-cgaaccgaacaggcttatgt-3'
GGTGTGCGTCACCCGGCAACCTTGGGTAGCAGCGAAGTCGAGGCATTTCTGTCCTGGCTGGTCTAGAGGA
TCTAAGCTTGCATGCAAATAATGATTTTATTTTGACTGATAGTGACCTGTTCGTTGCAACAAATTGATAA
GCAATGCTTTCCTATAATGCCAACTTTGTACAAGAAAGTTGATTCTCGTCCACTTGCAGAGTAGGAAAAT
TGAGGGAAATGCGGCCGCCTCTCATTGTCCATGCAGTCCATACCATCCTCATCATATTTTTCAGGTGGTG
TTATTGTAATAGTCTGAGCTGTAAATTCTTCATCAAAATATCTAGTATCTGTCTCAGATGTTACTTGAGG
TTTAAAAGGAGGTACAAGCTTTTTATCATATACATCTTGCCAGTTTACTCCAGAGAAGAAACTGTGTCTC
ATAATTTCTTTTGCATCATCTGGTCCTCCACCAAGGCGTTTATTTGGATCCTTTATCAAGAGCCCTGAAA
GCAATGATTTTGCATCTGAAGAGAGTGTTCGAGGAAATTTAATGTCTTCCATTAATATTAATTCAAAAAG
TTTCTCATGGTCCTGGTTGTAGAAAGGTAACCTCCCACACATCATTTCATACATGACAACCCCTAGGCCC
CACCAGTCTACTGCTCGGCCATAGTCATTATCTTCTAACACCTCTGGTGCCAGATATTCTGGAGTGCCAC
AGAATGTCTTCATGGTGGCTGCATCTGTGATCCCTTCTTTGCAAAGTCCAAAATCTGTAATTTTTATGTG
GCCATCTTTGTCCAGCATTAGATTCTCCAACTTGAGATCACGGTACACAATCTTTCCGGAATGTAGATAG
TCCAAGGCAGAGACAATTTCTGCACCATAGAAACGTGTGCGGTCCTCAGAGAACACCCGCTCTCTCGACA
A
